>Addgene plasmid #241826 | 1197TCC_gZBF-HG | addgene full sequence | sequence record 487602 | Addgene NGS Result
CTAAATTGTAAGCGTTAATATTTTGTTAAAATTCGCGTTAAATTTTTGTTAAATCAGCTCATTTTTTAAC
CAATAGGCCGAAATCGGCAAAATCCCTTATAAATCAAAAGAATAGACCGAGATAGGGT
[37 nt withheld, positions 129-165]
AAAGAACGTGGACTCCAACGTCAAAGG
[49 nt withheld, positions 193-241]
T
[91 nt withheld, positions 243-333]
G
[124 nt withheld, positions 335-458]
CCCATTCGCCATTCAGGCTGCGCAACTGTTGGGAAGGGCGATCGGTGCGGGCCTCTTCGCTATTACGCCA
GCTGGCGAAAGGGGGATGTGCTGCAAGGCGATTAAGTTGGGTAACGCCAGGGTTTTCCCAGTCACGACGT
TGTAAAACGACGGCCAGTGAGCGCGCCTCGTTCATTCACGTTTTTGAACCCGTGGAGGACGGGCAGACTC
GCGGTGCAAATGTGTTTTACAGCGTGATGGAGCAGATGAAGATGCTCGACACGCTGCAGAACACGCAGCT
AGATTAACCCTAGAAAGATAATCATATTGTGACGTACGTTAAAGATAATCATGTGTAAAATTGACGCATG
TGTTTTATCGGTCTGTATATCGAGGTTTATTTATTAATTTGAATAGATATTAAGTTTTATTATATTTACA
CTTACATACTAATAATAAATTCAACAAACAATTTATTTATGTTTATTTATTTATTAAAAAAAACAAAAAC
TCAAAATTTCTTCTATAAAGTAACAAAACTTTTATCGGTCGTGACGTAGATTCGTCGCCACATATACACT
GAAGCGGTTTGGCTCTTGGTTATTCTAGAAAACTCTGTTTTTGAATTAATCATAGGAAAACTGTTTATTC
TTTTTTGATATTTCAACGTATTACAATGAATAGTAACTTTTGATTAAAAAAGAGATGAAGCAATACAAGA
AATGTTGAAAAGTTTATGAAACATCACATTAGCGTGAGTTACGGCAGGATCAAAACCTTATAACAGTCAC
ACTCAGGCAAAAAATCCTTCTTGAATATCCTTTATGCATCGCTAGAGCAAGGATTGAAAGCGCAAAGTAT
ATATACAACCTTTTTTCCCCTCGTCCTTGATCGAGCGCGTCGCCTGGTAGTTCCAGAGCTATGGAAACAT
AGCAAGTTGGAATAAGGCTTAGTCCGTACTCAACTTGAAAAAGTGGCACCGAGTCGGTGCATTTTTTTCG
GTGACTATCCCCCACGGTAAGTGTCTATCACCCCTAGCCACATATACACTGAAGCGGTTTGGCTCTTGGT
TATTCTAGAAAACTCTGTTTTTGAATTAATCATAGGAAAACTGTTTATTCTTTTTTGATATTTCAACGTA
TTACAATGAATAGTAACTTTTGATTAAAAAAGAGATGAAGCAATACAAGAAATGTTGAAAAGTTTATGAA
ACATCACATTAGCGTGAGTTACGGCAGGATCAAAACCTTATAACAGTCACACTCAGGCAAAAAATCCTTC
TTGAATATCCTTTATGCATCGCTAGAGCAAGGATTGAAAGCGCAAAGTATATATACAACCTTTTTTCCCC
TCGTCCTTGCTGGGCCAAAGGGCACTACAGTTTTAGAGCTAGAAATAGCAAGTTAAAATAAGGCTAGTCC
GTTATCAACTTGAAAAAGTGGCACCGAGTCGGTGCTTTTTTGGCCGTTTCCCGGATATAAACATATAACT
TCGTATAATGTATGCTATACGAAGTTATGGATCCACTAGATCCGGCGCGTAAAACACAATCAAGTATGAG
TCATAAGCTGATGTCATGTTTTGCACACGGCTCATAACCGAACTGGCTTTACGAGTAGAATTCTACTTGT
AACGCACGATCAGTGGATGATGTCATTTGTTTTTCAAATCGAGATGATGTCATGTTTTGCACACGGCTCA
TAAACTCGCTTTACGAGTAGAATTCTACGTGTAACGCACGATCGATTGATGAGTCATTTGTTTTGCAATA
TGATATCATACAATATGACTCATTTGTTTTTCAAAACCGAACTTGATTTACGGGTAGAATTCTACTTGTA
AAGCACAATCAAAAAGATGATGTCATTTGTTTTTCAAAACTGAACTCGCTTTACGAGTAGAATTCTACGT
GTAAAACACAATCAAGAAATGATGTCATTTGTTATAAAAATAAAAGCTGATGTCATGTTTTGCACATGGC
TCATAACTAAACTCGCTTTACGGGTAGAATTCTACGCGCGTCGATGTCTTTGTGATGCGCGCGACATTTT
TGTAGGTTATTGATAAAATGAACGGATACGTTGCCCGACATTATCATTAAATCCTTGGCGTAGAATTTGT
CGGGTCCATTGTCCGTGTGCGCTAGCATGCCCGTAACGGACCTCGTACTTTTGGCTTCAAAGGTTTTGCG
CACAGACAAAATGTGCCACACTTGCAGCTCTGCATGTGTGCGCGTTACCACAAATCCCAACGGCGCAGTG
TACTTGTTGTATGCAAATAAATCTCGATAAAGGCGCGGCGCGCGAATGCAGCTGATCACGTACGCTCCTC
GTGTTCCGTTCAAGGACGGTGTTATCGACCTCAGATTAATGTTTATCGGCCGACTGTTTTCGTATCCGCT
CACCAAACGCGTTTTTGCATTAACATTGTATGTCGGCGGATGTTCTATATCTAATTTGAATAAATAAACG
ATAACCGCGTTGGTTTTAGAGGGCATAATAAAAGAAATATTGTTATCGTGTTCGCCATTAGGGCAGTATA
AATTGACGTTCATGTTGGATATTGTTTCAGTTGCAAGTTGACACTGGCGGCGACAAGATCGTGAACAACC
AAGTGACTTAATTAACAAAATGCCCCTGATGTACGTCATACTAAAGAGCGCCGATGGCGATGTACAAAAA
GCACACCAGCGGATCGACGAAGGTAAGCTGGCGATGATGGTGTCGTTCGACATCACTTTCATCACCGTGT
CAGACATCTACTGTGCCTAGCACCGGGTCCAGTGGTCACAGGGTGTAGCAAAAACGTGTTCTTTTTTGCG
AGAGACTCTACCTCATGATGCAGCTGTTAAGGAAAGGTTTCAGTTGAAGGCAATTTTTCCTAGGATAAGA
TGATCTTAAGTTACCTGCGTATTAGTGTTTAACATTGTCGTCTCAACTCCCAAGAATGTTTTAATCGTCT
AGGGTTAGTTTATGTATACTGTTCTCATTGAAATGTCGTTCAATCCAACATGTTAAGTTAGCTAGCTCAG
ACACGAGAAGTTAGGAGTATCTGCATCTTGAAGGTAGCGGCATATGGTGTTATGCCACGTTCACTGACTT
CAAAATTCGATATATAAAAAAAACAAAATCAAAAACAAAATTGTGAATTCCGTCAGCCAGCAGCAGTGAC
CTTCAAAGCCTTACCTTTCCATTCATTTATGTTTAACACAGGTCAAGCGGTGGTCAACGAATACTCACGA
TTGCATAATCTGAACATGTTTGATGGCGTGGAGTTGCGCAATACCACCCGTCAGAGTGGATGATAAACTT
TCCGCACCACTGTAACTGTCCGTATCTTTGTATGTGGGTGTGTGTATGTGTGTTTGGTGAAACGAATTCA
ATAGTTCTGTGCTATTTTAAATCAAGCCGCGTGCGCAACTGATGCCGATAAGTTCAAACTAGTGTTTAAG
GAGTGGAGCGAGAGAGCCGCACCACGGTACAGAAGGGCAGCAGAATGGGTCGGCAGCCTAGCTGCACTGG
TGCGGTGCGTCCGGCATCTCGGGGAGAGGGCGGGGAAATTCTAGTGTTAAATCGGAGCAGCAAAAACAAA
ACAGTGGTCGTCCCGTTCAAGAAACGGCCTATACACACACAGAAAACACTGCAGCATGTTTGTACATAGT
AGATCCTAGAGCAGGTGGTCGCTGCTCCTCGAACGCTCTGGACGCACGACTTTGCGCGTACTTGCGTAGC
GTTCCGCCGATCGTGGGTATTCGTACTGCCACAAGCCCGCTTTCTCCCATGCAATCTCTGCAACCAAACC
AACAAACAACAACAAAAAACCAATCGACACAATGAATCACACCCCTTTTGTATCATCTGTATATTTCTTG
TTCTTTGCGTTCTTTTCTATGTGGCCCACGCCCCGGCGGGTACGTAATTGCGTCGAAAACCCCGAAAACC
CCGGCACATACAGTGTACATACGGTTTGAGGACAACTTTGACCTGCAGCCCTTCTGGGGTTGCCACGTGT
AGCTATACTTGTGAGATCGGGCGCCGACGGTGTAAAGCGCGAATGGCCGCCACACAGTGTGTCCACTCCA
ACACTACCCCTCTGGAACTACCCCGTCCAGGGATGCACCGGCTCGGCTCATGCCCCTGCAAAACAGTCCG
GGCTCCACTGTAGTAGCTCCGGCGTTGCTCTGAGAGAAGGATGCCCTTCGAAGTGTCGAAAGCGTGCATT
GGGCGTTCAAGTGTGTGTGTGTGTGTTAGGTTTAGCGAGAAACAGCAGCAGTTGCGTGTGCTGAAAAGCG
AAGGAGTAATAGAGTGCATAATGAAAATGAAAATGAAAATGAAGCAAAAGTAGAAGGCGGAGGAGAGCAA
CCTGTGTTCCACTAGTAGCGAATAGTTTAGTCTAGTTTCGTCACCAATCAACCTTCCAACCATCGTTCAA
CCAATACCTGAGTCAACATCGTCATCGTTATCGTGCCACAACTTTATTAAAAATGAACCTTGTCCGCGCC
ACCGTAGGGTGATCTGAGACGACCTTTCTTACGGGCGCGACCCACATGCCATCGTCACCTTCTCCAATCA
AAACCAACAGCCTGTACCGATGGTGTGCAATTGTGCGTGCGTGTGTGTTATTAGCAAAAAAAGAGAAAGA
GACGGCTAGAGAGAGATAGATCGAGATCGAGAGTACAAAAGAGCAGTAGAAATGTTCGTTGTTTGTTTTC
CGTAACACAGTTGTTCAGCCAAAATGGGAATTTTCAACAATCCCGGGGGCGGGGAAATGCGGGAATACTG
CGTACACACATACATCAATCAAAAAGAAAAATCCTTGCGCTACATCACTACCGTTTGCGCGGTGCTGATC
TAGAGCAGACCACTTTCCACTCCACTCTACAATCAATCAATCTGTGCAGAAGGTATGGTAAGACGGCCTT
TGAGCGAGTCACGGTCGCCACCATAACGCCGTCCGACGAGGGCTGAATGCGAACTTTGCTAATCGATTTT
CCGCTTTCTTTTTATCCCACCCCCCTTTCTCTCTCTCTCTCTCTTTTGCACCGCCCCTTGTAACCCCCAA
AAAGGTAAACGACACATTAAGACCTACGAAGCGCTGGTGAAGTCATCGCTCGATCCGAACAGCGACCGGC
TGACGGAGGACGACGACGAGGACGAGAACATCTCGGTGACCCGCACCAACTCCACCATTCGGTCGAGGTC
CAGCTCGCTGTCGCCGGCACCGGCACCGGTGAGCAAGGGCGAGGAGCTGTTCACCGGGGTGGTGCCCATC
CTGGTCGAGCTGGACGGCGACGTAAACGGCCACAAGTTCAGCGTGTCCGGCGAGGGCGAGGGCGATGCCA
CCTACGGCAAGCTGACCCTGAAGTTCATCTGCACCACCGGCAAGCTGCCCGTGCCCTGGCCCACCCTCGT
GACCACCCTGACCTACGGCGTGCAGTGCTTCAGCCGCTACCCCGACCACATGAAGCAGCACGACTTCTTC
AAGTCCGCCATGCCCGAAGGCTACGTCCAGGAGCGCACCATCTTCTTCAAGGACGACGGCAACTACAAGA
CCCGCGCCGAGGTGAAGTTCGAGGGCGACACCCTGGTGAACCGCATCGAGCTGAAGGGCATCGACTTCAA
GGAGGACGGCAACATCCTGGGGCACAAGCTGGAGTACAACTACAACAGCCACAACGTCTATATCATGGCC
GACAAGCAGAAGAACGGCATCAAGGTGAACTTCAAGATCCGCCACAACATCGAGGACGGCAGCGTGCAGC
TCGCCGACCACTACCAGCAGAACACCCCCATCGGCGACGGCCCCGTGCTGCTGCCCGACAACCACTACCT
GAGCACCCAGTCCGCCCTGAGCAAAGACCCCAACGAGAAGCGCGATCACATGGTCCTGCTGGAGTTCGTG
ACCGCCGCCGGGATCACTCTCGGCATGGACGAGCTGTACAAGTAGCGGCCGCGACTCTAGATCATAATCA
GCCATACCACATTTGTAGAGGTTTTACTTGCTTTAAAAAACCTCCCACACCTCCCCCTGAACCTGAAACA
TAAAATGAATGCAATTGTTGTTGTTAACTTGTTTATTGCAGCTTATAATGGTTACAAATAAAGCAATAGC
ATCACAAATTTCACAAATAAAGCATTTTTTTCACTGCATTCTAGTTGTGGTTTGTCCAAACTCATCAATG
TATCTTAACCTCTCAATCCCCACATATACACTGAAGCGGTTTGGCTCTTGGTTATTCTAGAAAACTCTGT
TTTTGAATTAATCATAGGAAAACTGTTTATTCTTTTTTGATATTTCAACGTATTACAATGAATAGTAACT
TTTGATTAAAAAAGAGATGAAGCAATACAAGAAATGTTGAAAAGTTTATGAAACATCACATTAGCGTGAG
TTACGGCAGGATCAAAACCTTATAACAGTCACACTCAGGCAAAAAATCCTTCTTGAATATCCTTTATGCA
TCGCTAGAGCAAGGATTGAAAGCGCAAAGTATATATACAACCTTTTTTCCCCTCGTCCTTGGATCCGATC
ACGCAGTCGATGTTTTAGAGCTAGAAATAGCAAGTTAAAATAAGGCTAGTCCGTTATCAACTTGAAAAAG
TGGCACCGAGTCGGTGCTTTTTTCCACCACTCTTCACGCCTAAAGCCAAAGAGACGCTTATTATGGCCAC
ATATACACTGAAGCGGTTTGGCTCTTGGTTATTCTAGAAAACTCTGTTTTTGAATTAATCATAGGAAAAC
TGTTTATTCTTTTTTGATATTTCAACGTATTACAATGAATAGTAACTTTTGATTAAAAAAGAGATGAAGC
AATACAAGAAATGTTGAAAAGTTTATGAAACATCACATTAGCGTGAGTTACGGCAGGATCAAAACCTTAT
AACAGTCACACTCAGGCAAAAAATCCTTCTTGAATATCCTTTATGCATCGCTAGAGCAAGGATTGAAAGC
GCAAAGTATATATACAACCTTTTTTCCCCTCGTCCTTGCGACGGCTCGTTCATCGCTGGTTTTAGAGCTA
GAAATAGCAAGTTAAAATAAGGCTAGTCCGTTATCAACTTGAAAAAGTGGCACCGAGTCGGTGCTTTTTT
TGCTGACGGCGGAAGCGTCAGCTTCTAGTTCTAGTGTTCCCACAATGGGCGCATGTGCTTGTGTGTGAGG
CGTCTCTCTCTTCGTCTCTGTTGCGCAAACGCATAGACTGCACTGAAAAAATCGATTACCTATTTTTTAT
GAATGAATATTTGCACTATTACTATTCAAAACTATTAAGATAGCAATCACATTCAATAGCCAAATACTAT
ACCACCTGAGCGATGCAACGAAATGATCAATTTGAGCAAAAATGCTGCATATTTAGGACGGCATCATTAT
AGAAATGCTTCTTGCTGTGTACTTTTCTCTCGTCTGGCAGCTGTTTCGCCGTTATTGTTAAAACCGGCTT
AAGTTAGGTGTGTTTTCTACGACTAGTGAATGCCCTACTAGAAGATGTGTGTTGCACAAAATGTCCCTGG
AATAACCAATTTGAAGTGCAGATAGCAGTAAACGTAAGCTAATATGAATATTATTTAACTGTAATGTTTT
AATATCGCTGGACATTACTAATAAACCCACTATAAACACATGTACATATGTATGTTTTGGCATACAATGA
GTAGTTGGGGAAAAAATGTGTAAAAGCACCGTGACCATCACAGCATAAAGATAACCAGCTGAAGTATCGA
ATATGAGTAACCCCCAAATTGAATCACATGCCGCAACTGATAGGACCCATGGAAGTACACTCTTCATGGC
GATATACAAGACACACACAAGCACGAACACCCAGTTGCGGAGGAAATTCTCCGTAAATGAAAACCCAATC
GGCGAACAATTCATACCCATATATGGTAAAAGTTTTGAACGCGACTTGAGAGCGGAGAGCATTGCGGCTG
ATAAGGTTTTAGCGCTAAGCGGGCTTTATAAAACGGGCTGCGGGACCAGTTTTCATATCACTACCGTTTG
AGTTCTTGTGCTGTGTGGATACTCCTCCCGACACAAAGCCGCTCCATCAGCCAGCAGTCGTCTAATCCAG
AGACACCAAACCGAAAGACTTAATTTATATTTATTTAATTAATTTTAATAAAACACACCAAATGTAAGTA
GCTTTCCCCTTCCCAACAACAAAACACCATCGAACCACTCCCACCAAGAAAAAGCAATAATCGAGAAAAG
CCGCGGAAAATGTGTGATTTTTTTTGTAAACAAAACATTTTTTTATGTGCCAGTGCTGAAAGTGATCAAA
AAATACTAGCCACGAGCTAAAGAGTTATTGTATTGACCAAAACTCCAAAAATACCCAAGTTTGGCCCTAA
ATTGTCAATCAAAATACCAATAGGTCGAAAGACATCAAAATTAACAAAACCAGGGTTTCAAATACCATAA
CTCAAGAATCAGGATTACAACTGCAGATTTCAGGATATATACATACAAATTATACGAAATTATAAAAACC
AAAGCAATTCAATAGCCCCAACTCAAATGTTAGGATCTAATATAGTGTTTAAAGCCAAGCTCGCTGATGT
GGGCGTGTCACGATTTCACCCAAAGATATGCCAAATTACGAATTGCAAATCAATTCGCCAACACTTTCTT
TTTTTCCCACGCCCTAAAACACCAGATCATCCATAAATGTACATACATACAGTATATGCATATTATAATC
TATAAAACTAGATCAGGTTCTTGAAAATAGTGACGTAGGCAGCCGTTTTGGCTTAAGCAGAAATTTTTGC
CGGTTTTTCAAAGTTGTAGTTGCAAAAATGGAGAAAACCTTCGAGCATTCGTTCATGTACACACACTCAC
GCGCAAAATAACGAGAGAGAGTGTATGTGTGTGTGAGAGAGCGAAAGCCAGACGACGGTTTGCTTTTCGC
CTCGAAACATGACCATATATGGTCACAAAACTTGGCCGCCGCAATTCAACACACCAGCGCTCTCCTTCGC
ACCCATAGCGACCATGGCGCGGAGCGAGCGAGATGGCGAGAGCGAGCGACGCCTATGGCGACGTCGACGC
AGGCAGCGATTGAAAAACGCAGTTAACTGGCATTCAACATTCACCAGCCACTTTCAGTCGGTTTATTCCA
GTCATTCCTTTCAAACCGTGCGGTCGCTTAGCTCAGCCTCGCCACTTGCGTTTACAGTAGTTTTCACGCC
TTGAATTTGTTAAATCGAACAAAAAGGTAAAGTTTAACTAGCTTTGAAAAGTTTCGTGGCTCTTAATTGT
TAAATTTTCTAGAGTGCGTTTAGTGTTTTTTTTTTTATTTTGTAATGTTAATTTCGGGTTCCAATTCGAG
TTTTAGGCAGCCGCCATTTTAAGGGCGCATACACACAGGCAACTGTGCTCTCTTTGCGGCTTTCTTTTGC
ACCGGCATTCGTTAAGTGTCGTCTAGAAGCTTCTCCCCTCCCTTTTCGGCATATTCGTATTGTGGTTTTA
ATTTTTCGGGGCGGGGCCTTCTATTTTGTAACTGTTCTTTTAATTTCTTATTACAATTCGATCGCAAGTG
AAAATCAGTTTTCAATCGGAAAAGTATTTTTTTATGAAATTTTTTTTTGTCCAAGATTAAAATTTTGTAC
TAAAAAAACGTACATTGCATTGAGTGATTTTTAATTGTACACGAAAAACAAGTTAGTTTGTTATGACAAT
TGTATTTTGGTAAATCAGCGCAGTCCAAGGAAACCACGCAAATTCTCAGTTTTTTTTTTTGCCATTTCTA
CATTACCAAATAAGGTAACCAAAAACTAATGGGAAATCCGCATTCTTTCCATTGCAGCTTACAATGGCCT
CCTCCGAGAACGTCATCACCGAGTTCATGCGCTTCAAGGTGCGCATGGAGGGCACCGTGAACGGCCACGA
GTTCGAGATCGAGGGCGAGGGCGAGGGCCGCCCCTACGAGGGCCACAACACCGTGAAGCTGAAGGTGACC
AAGGGCGGCCCCCTGCCCTTCGCCTGGGACATCCTGTCCCCCCAGTTCCAGTACGGCTCCAAGGTGTACG
TGAAGCACCCCGCCGACATCCCCGACTACAAGAAGCTGTCCTTCCCCGAGGGCTTCAAGTGGGAGCGCGT
GATGAACTTCGAGGACGGCGGCGTGGCGACCGTGACCCAGGACTCCTCCCTGCAGGACGGCTGCTTCATC
TACAAGGTGAAGTTCATCGGCGTGAACTTCCCCTCCGACGGCCCCGTGATGCAGAAGAAGACCATGGGCT
GGGAGGCCTCCACCGAGCGCCTGTACCCCCGCGACGGCGTGCTGAAGGGCGAGACCCACAAGGCCCTGAA
GCTGAAGGACGGCGGCCACTACCTGGTGGAGTTCAAGTCCATCTACATGGCCAAGAAGCCCGTGCAGCTG
CCCGGCTACTACTACGTGGACGCCAAGCTGGACATCACCTCCCACAACGAGGACTACACCATCGTGGAGC
AGTACGAGCGCACCGAGGGCCGCCACCACCTGTTCCTGTAGCGGCCGCGACTCTAGATCATAATCAGCCA
TACCACATTTGTAGAGGTTTTACTTGCTTTAAAAAACCTCCCACACCTCCCCCTGAACCTGAAACATAAA
ATGAATGCAATTGTTGTTGTTAACTTGTTTATTGCAGCTTATAATGGTTACAAATAAAGCAATAGCATCA
CAAATTTCACAAATAAAGCATTTTTTTCACTGCATTCTAGTTGTGGTTTGTCCAAACTATCGAGGTCGAC
GGTATCGATAAGCTTGATATCTATAACAAGAAAATATATATATAATAAGTTATCACGTAAGTAGAACATG
AAATAACAATATAATTATCGTATGAGTTAAATCTTAAAAGTCACGTAAAAGATAATCATGCGTCATTTTG
ACTCACGCGGTCGTTATAGTTCAAAATCAGTGACACTTACCGCATTGACAAGCACGCCTCACGGGAGCTC
CAAGCGGCGACTGAGATGTCCTAAATGCACAGCGACGGATTCGCGCTATTTAGAAAGAGAGAGCAATATT
TCAAGAATGCATGCGTCAATTTTACGCAGACTATCTTTCTAGGGTTAATCTAGCTGCATCAGGATCATAT
CGTCGGGTCTTTTTTCCGGCTCAGTCATCGCCCAAGCTGGCGCTATCTGGGCATCGGGGAGGAAGAAGCC
CGTGCCTTTTCCCGCGAGGTTGAAGCGGCATGGAAAGAGTTTGCCGAGGATGACTGCTGCTGCATTGACG
TTGAGCGAAAACGCACGTTTACCATGATGATTCGGGAAGGTGTGGCCATGCACGCCTTTAACGGTGAACT
GTTCGTTCAGGCCACCTGGGATACCAGTTCGTCGCGGCTTTTCCGGACACAGTTCCGGATGGTCAGCCCG
AAGCGCATCAGCAACCCGAACAATACCGGCGACAGCCGGAACTGCCGTGCCGGTGTGCAGATTAATGACA
GCGGTGCGGCGCTGGGATATTACGTCAGCGAGGACGGGTATCCTGGCTGGATGCCGCAGAAATGGACATG
GATACCCCGTGAGTTACCCGGCGGGCGCGCTTGGCGTAATCATGGTCATAGCTGTTTCCTGTGTGAAATT
GTTATCCGCTCACAATTCCACACAACATACGAGCCGGAAGCATAAAGTGTAAAGCCTGGGGTGCCTAATG
AGTGAGCTAACTCACATTAATTGCGTTGCGCTCACTGCCCGCTTTCCAGTCGGGAAACCTGTCGTGCCAG
CTGCATTAATGAATCGGCCAACGCGCGGGGAGAGGCGGTTTGCGTATTGGGCGCTCTTCCGCTTCCTCGC
TCACTGACTCGCTGCGCTCGGTCGTTCGGCTGCGGCGAGCGGTATCAGCTCACTCAAAGGCGGTAATACG
GTTATCCACAGAATCAGGGGATAACGCAGGAAAGAACATGCGATGTAGAACGCGAGCAAATTCTTTTCCT
TCCATGACAGCAGCAGCCACAGTGGGAAGCCTAACGTCAGACGTGTTTGACATGCCGAGCTGGGCGGGAA
AATTACCGCGTGCGCATTGTTTTCAAGCAAATCACAACTCGCTGCAAACAAAACCGTTGAGAAATTGATT
GTTTTATAATTTGTATTTTATTTTATTTGTTATAATAAACTAAAAAGACATACTTTTTGCATTTTTTATA
CATAAAAACATACATACAGCATTATAAAACACATATAAGCCCTCCCTGTAGAGTCCCGTGTCGAAATCTT
CCATCCAAGTTGCACAGTACGACGGACGAGTAGGCCGTGTGGGTGCAAAATCCAGCATTTTGCTGTCTTT
TGCTCGGAGTACTCTCGGCGAGTCGGAGGTTTCTGCTGACGTGCTTAGCGCTAAATTAGCCAATTGCTTT
TGCAAGTGAAATAACCAGCCGAATAGTACTTCAAAACTCAGGTAAGTGAACTAGTTTTATAGAACAAATG
TTTGTTTGTTAGAAGTTAGTGAAGTGTTTGTGAAAAAAATCTCTCATTTCGGCAAAACTAACGTAACTGA
TTTCAAATTGAATTATTGTTTTGTGATGTTATATTATTTCATCCAGTTGATTAGTATTTTCTTAGTTATG
TTCAAAATACAGTTAAATTAAATTTCATTTCATTTACTCATAAAATAATCTCTTGGCTTATTTAATTTTT
CTCGAATTTGCTTGTATTGTTCAGTAGCACGCGCCATTCGCCCTTTGTTACATTTTGTACCTGCTCCCAC
TAACACACTGGCAGTGCGAAACAAAAGCCTTCGCACGCGTTGCTGGTATTAGAGTGTGTGCGTGTGTGTG
TTGAGCGCTCTGTCAAAATCGGCTGTTGCCGCCGGTACCGAAATTGCCTGTTCGCACGCTGTTCGTAAAC
ATTCCGTGGTGTGTATCGTGTGTTGTGCATATTGCGCGCCTCCCCCCCTTATGATAGCAAAAGGTTGCCG
TGGTGTGTGGCGCAGTTGAGTTTTTGGATTAATTTTCTAAGGAAATGGCACGAGAAGAGCGGTGGCAGTG
TGTTGGTTTGCTCTGTCCCTTCCTTTCTGTGTGAAGTGTTCTTACAGCACAGCACGTATCCACCACCGCA
CACAGAGCAGGCAAGGAAGTGGAAGTGAACAAGTGTGCTGCGCATGCATGTGTGTGGGGGGCATTTTAGC
TGAGATCGTCGTTATTTGAGAAGCGGTATAGGGGCCAGTCGGTGTCGACGTACGGAAGCGATTTAGTTTT
AATCCAAGCGTATCCCGTCGTGGAGTGGTTGTGTGGCTCTGTGTGCTCTCATATCAGTTCCTGAGTGAGG
TTAGTAGAATCACAGTCCTTGGCCTTTTTCGTTACAAGATATCCAGAAGGATGGCGTTATTTCCACAGCT
TACCATGGTGCTCTTGTGTGCTCGAATCAGGGGTGAAAATCCGTTTTGTGTTTCATGAACCGCAGTTGGC
ACTGGAGCGGATTCATAAGTCTTCGATATGCAATAGATAAGAGAGACGTTGGGGCATAGTTGGGAAGCTT
TCCGAGATGTGGAGTTTCCGAGAGGAGAAATGGTGCTTTCGTGCACGTTCCGGGACAGCGGGCCCCGCGA
AGAGCATCTCGTTGTCGTTCATCCGGCAATAATTGATGCGAAAAGCGCGCGCGCCACTGGCTTAGCGCAG
TGTACACAGTGATATTCACCTACACACACAGAGGCACACGCCTTCACACGCGCGCGTGCTTCAAAGGCTA
CTTCGGTAGCGGTGTGTGAGGTCGCTTGCAATGGACAATGAAAATTTCGCTGGAAAATACCATCGTCGCT
TTAGGTTGCTATGAGTGCGGGTAGAGCGGTGGTCGTCGATAGTGGTGGTGTAGTGTGTGTGTGTGCAACG
GCAATTATTTTTTATAATATTTCGACCATCTTTCTTTCTCTCTCTCCACGTGCTGCTGCTGCTGCATTGC
ATGTTCCACTATTCCTCTCGGTTTGTGCCTGCGGACGCCATTGCTAGTCGAAAGAGAGTCGCCGTTAGTC
GCGCTTCGAGCAACGGACACGTTTTTTGGTTGAAACCAACAGCTTTTTTCATCTTCGGGAGACACACAGA
TCTCGAATCGTACATTCCCAAAGGAGAATTGTCATCTTCCGGTGAATAAAGAAAGGAAACAATATGGGCT
CTAGCCTGGACGACGAGCACATCCTGAGCGCCCTGCTGCAGAGCGACGACGAACTGGTGGGCGAGGACAG
CGACAGCGAGGTCAGCGACCACGTGTCCGAGGACGACGTGCAGTCCGACACCGAGGAAGCCTTCATCGAC
GAGGTGCACGAAGTGCAGCCTACCAGCAGCGGCTCCGAGATCCTGGACGAGCAGAACGTGATCGAGCAGC
CTGGCAGCTCCCTGGCCAGCAACAGAATCCTGACCCTGCCCCAGAGAACCATCAGAGGCAAGAACAAGCA
CTGCTGGTCCACCTCCAAGAGCACCAGGCGGAGCAGAGTGTCCGCCCTGAACATCGTGCGGAGCCAGAGG
GGCCCCACCAGAATGTGCAGAAACATCTACGACCCCCTGCTGTGCTTCAAGCTGTTCTTCACCGACGAGA
TCATCAGCGAGATCGTGAAGTGGACCAACGCCGAGATCAGCCTGAAGAGGCGGGAGAGCATGACCAGCGC
CACCTTCAGAGACACCAACGAGGACGAGATCTACGCCTTCTTCGGCATCCTGGTGATGACCGCCGTGAGA
AAGGACAACCACATGAGCACCGACGACCTGTTCGACAGATCCCTGAGCATGGTGTACGTGTCCGTGATGA
GCAGAGACAGATTCGACTTCCTGATCAGATGCCTGAGAATGGACGACAAGAGCATCAGACCCACCCTGCG
GGAGAACGACGTGTTCACCCCCGTGCGGAAGATCTGGGACCTGTTCATCCACCAGTGCATCCAGAACTAC
ACCCCTGGCGCCCACCTGACCATCGATGAGCAGCTGCTGGGCTTCAGAGGCAGATGCCCCTTCAGAGTGT
ACATCCCCAACAAGCCCAGCAAGTACGGCATCAAGATCCTGATGATGTGCGACAGCGGCACCAAGTACAT
GATCAACGGCATGCCCTACCTGGGCAGAGGCACCCAGACAAACGGCGTGCCCCTGGGCGAGTACTACGTG
AAAGAACTGAGCAAGCCTGTGCATGGCAGCTGCAGGAACATCACCTGCGACAACTGGTTCACCAGCATCC
CCCTGGCCAAGAACCTGCTGCAGGAACCCTACAAGCTGACCATCGTGGGCACCGTGCGGAGCAACAAGCG
GGAGATCCCAGAGGTGCTGAAGAACAGCAGATCCAGACCTGTGGGAACAAGCATGTTCTGCTTCGACGGC
CCCCTGACCCTGGTGTCCTACAAGCCCAAGCCCGCCAAGATGGTGTACCTGCTGTCCAGCTGCGACGAGG
ACGCCAGCATCAACGAGAGCACCGGCAAGCCCCAGATGGTGATGTACTACAACCAGACCAAGGGCGGCGT
GGACACCCTGGACCAGATGTGCAGCGTGATGACCTGCAGCAGAAAGACCAACAGATGGCCCATGGCCCTG
CTGTACGGCATGATCAATATCGCCTGCATCAACAGCTTCATCATCTACAGCCACAACGTGTCCAGCAAGG
GCGAGAAGGTGCAGAGCCGGAAGAAATTCATGCGGAACCTGTACATGAGCCTGACCTCCAGCTTCATGAG
AAAGAGACTGGAAGCCCCCACCCTGAAGAGATACCTGCGGGACAACATCAGCAACATCCTGCCCAAGGAA
GTGCCAGGAACAAGCGACGACAGCACCGAGGAACCCGTGATGAAGAAGAGGACCTACTGCACCTACTGTC
CCAGCAAGATCAGAAGAAAGGCCAACGCCAGCTGCAAGAAATGCAAAAAAGTGATCTGCCGGGAGCACAA
CATCGACATGTGCCAGAGCTGTTTCTGACATGTGAGCAAAAGGCCAGCAAAAGGCCAGGAACCGTAAAAA
GGCCGCGTTGCTGGCGTTTTTCCATAGGCTCCGCCCCCCTGACGAGCATCACAAAAATCGACGCTCAAGT
CAGAGGTGGCGAAACCCGACAGGACTATAAAGATACCAGGCGTTTCCCCCTGGAAGCTCCCTCGTGCGCT
CTCCTGTTCCGACCCTGCCGCTTACCGGATACCTGTCCGCCTTTCTCCCTTCGGGAAGCGTGGCGCTTTC
TCATAGCTCACGCTGTAGGTATCTCAGTTCGGTGTAGGTCGTTCGCTCCAAGCTGGGCTGTGTGCACGAA
CCCCCCGTTCAGCCCGACCGCTGCGCCTTATCCGGTAACTATCGTCTTGAGTCCAACCCGGTAAGACACG
ACTTATCGCCACTGGCAGCAGCCACTGGTAACAGGATTAGCAGAGCGAGGTATGTAGGCGGTGCTACAGA
GTTCTTGAAGTGGTGGCCTAACTACGGCTACACTAGAAGAACAGTATTTGGTATCTGCGCTCTGCTGAAG
CCAGTTACCTTCGGAAAAAGAGTTGGTAGCTCTTGATCCGGCAAACAAACCACCGCTGGTAGCGGTGGTT
TTTTTGTTTGCAAGCAGCAGATTACGCGCAGAAAAAAAGGATCTCAAGAAGATCCTTTGATCTTTTCTAC
GGGGTCTGACGCTCAGTGGAACGAAAACTCACGTTAAGGGATTTTGGTCATGAGATTATCAAAAAGGATC
TTCACCTAGATCCCTGTTTCCTGGCAGCTCTGGCCCGTGTCTCAAAATCTCTGATGTTACATTGCACAAG
ATAAAAATATATCATCATGAACAATAAAACTGTCTGCTTACATAAACAGTAATACAAGGGGTGTTATGAG
CCATATTCAACGGGAAACGTCGAGGCCGCGATTAAATTCCAACATGGATGCTGATTTATATGGGTATAAA
TGGGCTCGCGATAATGTCGGGCAATCAGGTGCGACAATCTATCGCTTGTATGGGAAGCCCGATGCGCCAG
AGTTGTTTCTGAAACATGGCAAAGGTAGCGTTGCCAATGATGTTACAGATGAGATGGTCAGACTAAACTG
GCTGACGGAATTTATGCCTCTTCCGACCATCAAGCATTTTATCCGTACTCCTGATGATGCATGGTTACTC
ACCACTGCGATCCCCGGAAAAACAGCATTCCAGGTATTAGAAGAATATCCTGATTCAGGTGAAAATATTG
TTGATGCGCTGGCAGTGTTCCTGCGCCGGTTGCATTCGATTCCTGTTTGTAATTGTCCTTTTAACAGCGA
TCGCGTATTTCGTCTCGCTCAGGCGCAATCACGAATGAATAACGGTTTGGTTGATGCGAGTGATTTTGAT
GACGAGCGTAATGGCTGGCCTGTTGAACAAGTCTGGAAAGAAATGCATAAACTTTTGCCATTCTCACCGG
ATTCAGTCGTCACTCATGGTGATTTCTCACTTGATAACCTTATTTTTGACGAGGGGAAATTAATAGGTTG
TATTGATGTTGGACGAGTCGGAATCGCAGACCGATACCAGGATCTTGCCATCCTATGGAACTGCCTCGGT
GAGTTTTCTCCTTCATTACAGAAACGGCTTTTTCAAAAATATGGTATTGATAATCCTGATATGAATAAAT
TGCAGTTTCATTTGATGCTCGATGAGTTTTTCTAATCAGAATTGGTTAATTGGTTGTAACACTGGCCATT
TCCCCGAAAAGTGCCAC
Features (pLannotate 1.2.2; 26 found; start..end, strand, type, name):
     30..458     -  rep_origin     f1 ori (sequence partly withheld): f1 bacteriophage origin of replication; arrow indicates direction of (+) strand synthesis
    463..618     -  CDS            lacZα (fragment): LacZα fragment of β-galactosidase; lacZ fragment
    620..739     +  CDS            B (fragment): PORTL_LAMBD - Experimental evidence at protein level: Swiss-Prot protein existence level 1. Forms the portal vertex of the capsid (PubMed:6228056, PubMed:6232391). This portal plays critical roles in head assembly, genome packaging, neck/tail attachment, and genome ejection (Probable). The portal protein multimerizes as a single ring-shaped homododecamer arranged around a central channel (PubMed:6232391). Binds to the terminase subunits to form the packaging machine (PubMed:7799432). From Escherichia phage lambda (Bacteriophage lambda).
   1818..1893    +  misc_RNA       gRNA scaffold: guide RNA scaffold for the Streptococcus pyogenes CRISPR/Cas9 system
   1923..1956    -  protein_bind   loxP: Cre-mediated recombination occurs in the 8-bp core sequence (GCATACAT). Cre recombinase
   1974..2456    +  enhancer       hr5 enhancer: Autographa californica hr5; baculovirus early transcription enhancer
   2460..3051    +  promoter       IE1 promoter: promoter of the ie1 gene from the baculovirus Autographa californica
   5666..6382    +  CDS            EGFP: the original enhanced GFP (Yang et al., 1996) mammalian codon-optimized
   6398..6481    +  CDS            large T antigen (fragment): large T antigen from SV40 (simian virus 40)
   6504..6625    +  polyA_signal   SV40 poly(A) signal: SV40 polyadenylation signal
   6980..7055    +  misc_RNA       gRNA scaffold: guide RNA scaffold for the Streptococcus pyogenes CRISPR/Cas9 system
   7447..7522    +  misc_RNA       gRNA scaffold: guide RNA scaffold for the Streptococcus pyogenes CRISPR/Cas9 system
   7578..8512    +  promoter       Ac5 promoter (fragment): Drosophila melanogaster actin 5c promoter
  10252..10929   +  CDS            DsRed2: improved tetrameric variant of DsRed fluorescent protein mammalian codon-optimized
  10944..11027   +  CDS            large T antigen (fragment): large T antigen from SV40 (simian virus 40)
  11050..11131   +  polyA_signal   SV40 poly(A) signal: SV40 polyadenylation signal
  11158..11189   -  misc_feature   MCS (fragment): pBluescript multiple cloning site
  11502..11969   +  CDS            B (fragment): PORTL_LAMBD - Experimental evidence at protein level: Swiss-Prot protein existence level 1. Forms the portal vertex of the capsid (PubMed:6228056, PubMed:6232391). This portal plays critical roles in head assembly, genome packaging, neck/tail attachment, and genome ejection (Probable). The portal protein multimerizes as a single ring-shaped homododecamer arranged around a central channel (PubMed:6232391). Binds to the terminase subunits to form the packaging machine (PubMed:7799432). From Escherichia phage lambda (Bacteriophage lambda).
  12005..12027   -  protein_bind   lac operator (fragment): The lac repressor binds to the lac operator to inhibit transcription in E. coli. This inhibition can be relieved by adding lactose or isopropyl-β-D-thiogalactopyranoside (IPTG). lac repressor encoded by lacI
  12031..12061   -  promoter       lac promoter: promoter for the E. coli lac operon
  12076..12097   -  protein_bind   CAP binding site: CAP binding activates transcription in the presence of cAMP. E. coli catabolite activator protein
  12110..12202   -  CDS            lacI (fragment): lac repressor; lacI; The lac repressor binds to the lac operator to inhibit transcription in E. coli. This inhibition can be relieved by adding lactose or isopropyl-β-D-thiogalactopyranoside (IPTG).
  12204..12328   -  rep_origin     RSF ori (fragment): Plasmids containing the RSF 1030 origin of replication can be propagated in E. coli cells that contain additional plasmids with compatible origins.
  14249..14266   +  protein_bind   attL2 (fragment): mutant version of attL; recombination site for the Gateway® LR reaction LR Clonase™
  16367..16955   -  rep_origin     ori: high-copy-number ColE1/pMB1/pBR322/pUC origin of replication
  17184..17993   +  CDS            KanR: aminoglycoside phosphotransferase; aph(3')-Ia; confers resistance to kanamycin in bacteria or G418 (Geneticin®) in eukaryotes
