[The description below was written by a language model from this plasmid's Addgene catalogue record and pLannotate feature annotations shown in this document.]
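Description:
1197TCC_gZBF-HG is an 18 kb insect-expression CRISPR plasmid built on the pBVTK backbone for work in the mosquito Anopheles gambiae. The record describes it as the guide RNA-expressing component of a pgSIT 2.0 (precision-guided sterile insect technique) system that also carries a working HR5-IE1-EGFP "SEPARATOR" cassette. In bacteria it is maintained as a high-copy plasmid through a ColE1/pUC-type origin and selected with kanamycin (KanR, aph(3')-Ia). An f1 origin, lacZα and lac promoter/operator remnants, a partial RSF origin and short lambda-derived fragments are also annotated; these appear to be backbone carry-over.

The catalogue lists four guide sequences, but the feature table detects only three S. pyogenes Cas9 gRNA scaffolds. The promoters driving the guides and the genes they target are not stated. Cas9 itself is not annotated, which is consistent with a gRNA-only line that would be combined with a separate Cas9 source.

Two fluorescent reporter units accompany the guides. In the first, the baculovirus hr5 enhancer and IE1 promoter lie upstream of EGFP with an SV40 poly(A) signal. About 2.6 kb of unannotated sequence separates the promoter from EGFP. Given the marker name "DsxMEGFP", this stretch may contain doublesex-derived sex-specific splicing sequence that restricts EGFP to males for sex sorting, though the record does not say so explicitly. In the second, an actin 5C promoter, which is the listed insert, drives DsRed2 with an SV40 terminator as a general transgenesis marker (Actin-RFP). A single loxP site sits next to the hr5 enhancer. Large portions of the plasmid are unannotated, and no transposon arms or other integration elements are identified in the table.
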