Addgene plasmid #241826: 1197TCC_gZBF-HG
Purpose: pgSIT 2.0 gRNA expressing plasmid with working HR5Ie1-EGFP SEPARATOR cassette
Depositing lab: Omar Akbari. Depositing organization: University of California, San Diego (UCSD).
Backbone
  Vector backbone: pBVTK
  Vector type: Insect Expression, CRISPR
  Selectable markers: Actin-RFP, DsxMEGFP
Growth in bacteria
  Bacterial resistance: Kanamycin, 50 μg/mL
  Growth temperature: 37°C
  Growth strain: EPI300
  Copy number: High Copy
Gene/Insert
  Gene/Insert name: Actin5C promoter
  gRNA/shRNA sequence: ATCGAGCGCGTCGCCTGGTA, CTGGGCCAAAGGGCACTACA, GATCCGATCACGCAGTCGAT, CGACGGCTCGTTCATCGCTG
  Species: A. gambiae
Terms and licenses: Academic/Nonprofit Terms; Industry Terms: Not Available to Industry
How to cite: 1197TCC_gZBF-HG was a gift from Omar Akbari (Addgene plasmid # 241826 ; http://n2t.net/addgene:241826 ; RRID:Addgene_241826)
